Addgene plasmid #48227: pAC95-pmax-dCas9VP160-2A-neo
Purpose: dCas9VP160-2A-neo (neo/G418-selectable) on pmax expression vector. Note: This is being tested.
Depositing lab: Rudolf Jaenisch. Depositing organization: Whitehead Institute for Biomedical Research. Publication: Multiplexed activation of endogenous genes by CRISPR-on, an RNA-guided transcriptional activator system. Cheng AW, Wang H, Yang H, Shi L, Katz Y, Theunissen TW, Rangarajan S, Shivalila CS, Dadon DB, Jaenisch R. Cell Res. 2013 Aug 27. doi: 10.1038/cr.2013.122. PubMed 23979020.
Backbone
  Vector backbone: pmax-DEST (Addgene: 48222)
  Vector type: Mammalian Expression, CRISPR
  Selectable markers: Neomycin (select with G418)
Growth in bacteria
  Bacterial resistance: Kanamycin, 50 μg/mL
  Growth temperature: 37°C
  Growth strain: DH5alpha
  Copy number: Unknown
Gene/Insert
  Gene/Insert name: dCas9(D10A;H840A) fusion with VP160 activation domain followed by 2A-neo (alt name: dCas9VP160-2A-neo)
  Species: H. sapiens (human), Synthetic
  Insert size (bp): 5528
  Mutation: D10A;H840A (catalytically inactive)
  Promoter: CAGGS
  Tag / fusion protein: HA Tag (N terminal on insert); VP160 (C terminal on insert); 2A-neo (C terminal on insert)
  Cloning method: Restriction Enzyme; 5′ cloning site ClaI (not destroyed); 3′ cloning site PacI (not destroyed)
  Sequencing primers: 5′ gggcttgtcgagacagagaagat; 3′ ACCGAGGAGAGGGTTAGGGAT
Terms and licenses: Academic/Nonprofit Terms; Industry Terms: Not Available to Industry
Depositor comments: For more information including protocols and updates, please go to http://www.crispr-on.org
How to cite: pAC95-pmax-dCas9VP160-2A-neo was a gift from Rudolf Jaenisch (Addgene plasmid # 48227 ; http://n2t.net/addgene:48227 ; RRID:Addgene_48227)
