[The description below was written by a language model from this plasmid's Addgene catalogue record and pLannotate feature annotations shown in this document.]
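Description:
pAC95-pmax-dCas9VP160-2A-neo is an 8.5 kb mammalian expression plasmid for the CRISPR-on RNA-guided transcriptional activation system, built on the pmax-DEST backbone. It is propagated in E. coli through a high-copy ColE1/pUC-type origin and selected with kanamycin. That resistance comes from a backbone copy of the Tn5 aminoglycoside phosphotransferase gene lying next to a fragment of the bla promoter.

The payload is a single open reading frame of about 5.5 kb, flanked by attB1 and attB2 Gateway recombination sites, although the catalogue records ClaI/PacI restriction cloning. It begins with an N-terminal HA epitope, followed by Streptococcus pyogenes Cas9 carrying the D10A and H840A substitutions. These inactivate both nuclease domains, so the protein binds guide-RNA-specified DNA without cutting it. Fused to its C-terminus is VP160, ten tandem copies of the minimal herpes simplex virus VP16 activation domain, which recruits the transcriptional machinery to the targeted promoter. A 2A peptide then links a second neomycin phosphotransferase coding sequence, so activator and G418 resistance are produced from one transcript, allowing selection of transfected mammalian cells.

The catalogue lists the promoter as CAGGS, whereas the feature annotation detects a CMV enhancer and CMV immediate early promoter followed by a chimeric β-globin/immunoglobulin intron; this discrepancy is not resolved by the record. A V5 tag sequence lies downstream of attB2, apparently outside the insert, and an SV40 polyadenylation signal terminates the transcript.

No guide RNA cassette is annotated, so guides must be supplied separately to activate endogenous genes, singly or multiplexed. The depositor notes that this construct was still being tested.
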