Features (pLannotate 1.2.2; 15 found; start..end, strand, type, name):
    140..517     +  enhancer       CMV enhancer: human cytomegalovirus immediate early enhancer
    519..718     +  promoter       CMV promoter: human cytomegalovirus (CMV) immediate early promoter
    813..945     +  intron         chimeric intron: chimera between introns from human β-globin and immunoglobulin heavy chain genes
    960..984     +  protein_bind   attB1: mutant version of attB; recombination site for the Gateway® BP reaction BP Clonase™
   1008..1035    +  CDS            3xHA (fragment): three tandem HA epitope tags
   1068..5168    +  CDS            Cas9: Cas9 (Csn1) endonuclease from the Streptococcus pyogenes Type II CRISPR/Cas system generates RNA-guided double strand breaks in DNA
   5226..5609    +  CDS            VP160: 10 tandem repeats of the minimal activation domain of herpes simplex virus VP16 (Cheng et al., 2013)
   5703..6506    +  CDS            NeoR/KanR: aminoglycoside phosphotransferase from Tn5; aph(3')-II (or nptII); confers resistance to neomycin, kanamycin, and G418 (Geneticin®)
   6522..6546    -  protein_bind   attB2: mutant version of attB; recombination site for the Gateway® BP reaction BP Clonase™
   6599..6640    +  CDS            V5 tag: epitope tag from simian virus 5
   6695..6776    -  polyA_signal   SV40 poly(A) signal: SV40 polyadenylation signal
   6799..6867    -  CDS            large T antigen (fragment): large T antigen from SV40 (simian virus 40)
   6974..7561    -  rep_origin     ori: high-copy-number ColE1/pMB1/pBR322/pUC origin of replication
   7642..8436    -  CDS            NeoR/KanR: aminoglycoside phosphotransferase from Tn5; aph(3')-II (or nptII); confers resistance to neomycin, kanamycin, and G418 (Geneticin®)
   8437..8463    -  promoter       AmpR promoter (fragment): bla
>Addgene plasmid #48227 | pAC95-pmax-dCas9VP160-2A-neo | depositor full sequence | sequence record 69517 | pAC95-pmax-dCas9VP160-2A-neo sequence 8492 bps
TCAATATTGGCCATTAGCCATATTATTCATTGGTTATATAGCATAAATCAATATTGGCTATTGGCCATTG
CATACGTTGTATCTATATCATAATATGTACATTTATATTGGCTCATGTCCAATATGACCGCCATGTTGGC
ATTGATTATTGACTAGTTATTAATAGTAATCAATTACGGGGTCATTAGTTCATAGCCCATATATGGAGTT
CCGCGTTACATAACTTACGGTAAATGGCCCGCCTGGCTGACCGCCCAACGACCCCCGCCCATTGACGTCA
ATAATGACGTATGTTCCCATAGTAACGCCAATAGGGACTTTCCATTGACGTCAATGGGTGGAGTATTTAC
GGTAAACTGCCCACTTGGCAGTACATCAAGTGTATCATATGCCAAGTCCGCCCCCTATTGACGTCAATGA
CGGTAAATGGCCCGCCTGGCATTATGCCCAGTACATGACCTTACGGGACTTTCCTACTTGGCAGTACATC
TACGTATTAGTCATCGCTATTACCATGGTGATGCGGTTTTGGCAGTACACCAATGGGCGTGGATAGCGGT
TTGACTCACGGGGATTTCCAAGTCTCCACCCCATTGACGTCAATGGGAGTTTGTTTTGGCACCAAAATCA
ACGGGACTTTCCAAAATGTCGTAATAACCCCGCCCCGTTGACGCAAATGGGCGGTAGGCGTGTACGGTGG
GAGGTCTATATAAGCAGAGGTCGTTTAGTGAACCGTCAGATCACTAGTAGCTTTATTGCGGTAGTTTATC
ACAGTTAAATTGCTAACGCAGTCAGTGCTCGACTGATCACAGGTAAGTATCAAGGTTACAAGACAGGTTT
AAGGAGGCCAATAGAAACTGGGCTTGTCGAGACAGAGAAGATTCTTGCGTTTCTGATAGGCACCTATTGG
TCTTACTGACATCCACTTTGCCTTTCTCTCCACAGGGAAAAAACAATTGACAAGTTTGTACAAAAAAGCA
GGCTCCGAATTCACCGGTGCCACCATGTACCCATACGATGTTCCAGATTACGCTTCGCCGAAGAAAAAGC
GCAAGGTCGAAGCGTCCGACAAGAAGTACAGCATCGGCCTGGCCATCGGCACCAACTCTGTGGGCTGGGC
CGTGATCACCGACGAGTACAAGGTGCCCAGCAAGAAATTCAAGGTGCTGGGCAACACCGACCGGCACAGC
ATCAAGAAGAACCTGATCGGAGCCCTGCTGTTCGACAGCGGCGAAACAGCCGAGGCCACCCGGCTGAAGA
GAACCGCCAGAAGAAGATACACCAGACGGAAGAACCGGATCTGCTATCTGCAAGAGATCTTCAGCAACGA
GATGGCCAAGGTGGACGACAGCTTCTTCCACAGACTGGAAGAGTCCTTCCTGGTGGAAGAGGATAAGAAG
CACGAGCGGCACCCCATCTTCGGCAACATCGTGGACGAGGTGGCCTACCACGAGAAGTACCCCACCATCT
ACCACCTGAGAAAGAAACTGGTGGACAGCACCGACAAGGCCGACCTGCGGCTGATCTATCTGGCCCTGGC
CCACATGATCAAGTTCCGGGGCCACTTCCTGATCGAGGGCGACCTGAACCCCGACAACAGCGACGTGGAC
AAGCTGTTCATCCAGCTGGTGCAGACCTACAACCAGCTGTTCGAGGAAAACCCCATCAACGCCAGCGGCG
TGGACGCCAAGGCCATCCTGTCTGCCAGACTGAGCAAGAGCAGACGGCTGGAAAATCTGATCGCCCAGCT
GCCCGGCGAGAAGAAGAATGGCCTGTTCGGCAACCTGATTGCCCTGAGCCTGGGCCTGACCCCCAACTTC
AAGAGCAACTTCGACCTGGCCGAGGATGCCAAACTGCAGCTGAGCAAGGACACCTACGACGACGACCTGG
ACAACCTGCTGGCCCAGATCGGCGACCAGTACGCCGACCTGTTTCTGGCCGCCAAGAACCTGTCCGACGC
CATCCTGCTGAGCGACATCCTGAGAGTGAACACCGAGATCACCAAGGCCCCCCTGAGCGCCTCTATGATC
AAGAGATACGACGAGCACCACCAGGACCTGACCCTGCTGAAAGCTCTCGTGCGGCAGCAGCTGCCTGAGA
AGTACAAAGAGATTTTCTTCGACCAGAGCAAGAACGGCTACGCCGGCTACATTGACGGCGGAGCCAGCCA
GGAAGAGTTCTACAAGTTCATCAAGCCCATCCTGGAAAAGATGGACGGCACCGAGGAACTGCTCGTGAAG
CTGAACAGAGAGGACCTGCTGCGGAAGCAGCGGACCTTCGACAACGGCAGCATCCCCCACCAGATCCACC
TGGGAGAGCTGCACGCCATTCTGCGGCGGCAGGAAGATTTTTACCCATTCCTGAAGGACAACCGGGAAAA
GATCGAGAAGATCCTGACCTTCCGCATCCCCTACTACGTGGGCCCTCTGGCCAGGGGAAACAGCAGATTC
GCCTGGATGACCAGAAAGAGCGAGGAAACCATCACCCCCTGGAACTTCGAGGAAGTGGTGGACAAGGGCG
CTTCCGCCCAGAGCTTCATCGAGCGGATGACCAACTTCGATAAGAACCTGCCCAACGAGAAGGTGCTGCC
CAAGCACAGCCTGCTGTACGAGTACTTCACCGTGTATAACGAGCTGACCAAAGTGAAATACGTGACCGAG
GGAATGAGAAAGCCCGCCTTCCTGAGCGGCGAGCAGAAAAAGGCCATCGTGGACCTGCTGTTCAAGACCA
ACCGGAAAGTGACCGTGAAGCAGCTGAAAGAGGACTACTTCAAGAAAATCGAGTGCTTCGACTCCGTGGA
AATCTCCGGCGTGGAAGATCGGTTCAACGCCTCCCTGGGCACATACCACGATCTGCTGAAAATTATCAAG
GACAAGGACTTCCTGGACAATGAGGAAAACGAGGACATTCTGGAAGATATCGTGCTGACCCTGACACTGT
TTGAGGACAGAGAGATGATCGAGGAACGGCTGAAAACCTATGCCCACCTGTTCGACGACAAAGTGATGAA
GCAGCTGAAGCGGCGGAGATACACCGGCTGGGGCAGGCTGAGCCGGAAGCTGATCAACGGCATCCGGGAC
AAGCAGTCCGGCAAGACAATCCTGGATTTCCTGAAGTCCGACGGCTTCGCCAACAGAAACTTCATGCAGC
TGATCCACGACGACAGCCTGACCTTTAAAGAGGACATCCAGAAAGCCCAGGTGTCCGGCCAGGGCGATAG
CCTGCACGAGCACATTGCCAATCTGGCCGGCAGCCCCGCCATTAAGAAGGGCATCCTGCAGACAGTGAAG
GTGGTGGACGAGCTCGTGAAAGTGATGGGCCGGCACAAGCCCGAGAACATCGTGATCGAAATGGCCAGAG
AGAACCAGACCACCCAGAAGGGACAGAAGAACAGCCGCGAGAGAATGAAGCGGATCGAAGAGGGCATCAA
AGAGCTGGGCAGCCAGATCCTGAAAGAACACCCCGTGGAAAACACCCAGCTGCAGAACGAGAAGCTGTAC
CTGTACTACCTGCAGAATGGGCGGGATATGTACGTGGACCAGGAACTGGACATCAACCGGCTGTCCGACT
ACGATGTGGACGCCATCGTGCCTCAGAGCTTTCTGAAGGACGACTCCATCGACAACAAGGTGCTGACCAG
AAGCGACAAGAACCGGGGCAAGAGCGACAACGTGCCCTCCGAAGAGGTCGTGAAGAAGATGAAGAACTAC
TGGCGGCAGCTGCTGAACGCCAAGCTGATTACCCAGAGAAAGTTCGACAATCTGACCAAGGCCGAGAGAG
GCGGCCTGAGCGAACTGGATAAGGCCGGCTTCATCAAGAGACAGCTGGTGGAAACCCGGCAGATCACAAA
GCACGTGGCACAGATCCTGGACTCCCGGATGAACACTAAGTACGACGAGAATGACAAGCTGATCCGGGAA
GTGAAAGTGATCACCCTGAAGTCCAAGCTGGTGTCCGATTTCCGGAAGGATTTCCAGTTTTACAAAGTGC
GCGAGATCAACAACTACCACCACGCCCACGACGCCTACCTGAACGCCGTCGTGGGAACCGCCCTGATCAA
AAAGTACCCTAAGCTGGAAAGCGAGTTCGTGTACGGCGACTACAAGGTGTACGACGTGCGGAAGATGATC
GCCAAGAGCGAGCAGGAAATCGGCAAGGCTACCGCCAAGTACTTCTTCTACAGCAACATCATGAACTTTT
TCAAGACCGAGATTACCCTGGCCAACGGCGAGATCCGGAAGCGGCCTCTGATCGAGACAAACGGCGAAAC
CGGGGAGATCGTGTGGGATAAGGGCCGGGATTTTGCCACCGTGCGGAAAGTGCTGAGCATGCCCCAAGTG
AATATCGTGAAAAAGACCGAGGTGCAGACAGGCGGCTTCAGCAAAGAGTCTATCCTGCCCAAGAGGAACA
GCGATAAGCTGATCGCCAGAAAGAAGGACTGGGACCCTAAGAAGTACGGCGGCTTCGACAGCCCCACCGT
GGCCTATTCTGTGCTGGTGGTGGCCAAAGTGGAAAAGGGCAAGTCCAAGAAACTGAAGAGTGTGAAAGAG
CTGCTGGGGATCACCATCATGGAAAGAAGCAGCTTCGAGAAGAATCCCATCGACTTTCTGGAAGCCAAGG
GCTACAAAGAAGTGAAAAAGGACCTGATCATCAAGCTGCCTAAGTACTCCCTGTTCGAGCTGGAAAACGG
CCGGAAGAGAATGCTGGCCTCTGCCGGCGAACTGCAGAAGGGAAACGAACTGGCCCTGCCCTCCAAATAT
GTGAACTTCCTGTACCTGGCCAGCCACTATGAGAAGCTGAAGGGCTCCCCCGAGGATAATGAGCAGAAAC
AGCTGTTTGTGGAACAGCACAAGCACTACCTGGACGAGATCATCGAGCAGATCAGCGAGTTCTCCAAGAG
AGTGATCCTGGCCGACGCTAATCTGGACAAAGTGCTGTCCGCCTACAACAAGCACCGGGATAAGCCCATC
AGAGAGCAGGCCGAGAATATCATCCACCTGTTTACCCTGACCAATCTGGGAGCCCCTGCCGCCTTCAAGT
ACTTTGACACCACCATCGACCGGAAGAGGTACACCAGCACCAAAGAGGTGCTGGACGCCACCCTGATCCA
CCAGAGCATCACCGGCCTGTACGAGACACGGATCGACCTGTCTCAGCTGGGAGGCGACAGCCCCAAGAAG
AAGAGAAAGGTGGAGGCCAGCGGGCCGGCCGGATCCGGGCGCGCCGACGCGCTGGACGATTTCGATCTCG
ACATGCTGGGTTCTGATGCCCTCGATGACTTTGACCTGGATATGTTGGGAAGCGACGCATTGGATGACTT
TGATCTGGACATGCTCGGCTCCGATGCTCTGGACGATTTCGATCTCGATATGTTAGGGTCAGACGCACTG
GATGATTTCGACCTTGATATGTTGGGAAGCGATGCCCTTGATGATTTCGACCTGGACATGCTCGGCAGCG
ACGCCCTGGACGATTTCGATCTGGACATGCTGGGGTCCGATGCCTTGGATGATTTTGACTTGGATATGCT
GGGGAGTGATGCCCTGGACGACTTTGACCTGGACATGCTGGGCTCCGATGCGCTCGATGACTTCGATTTG
GATATGTTGTATATCGATAGATCTGGCAGCGGAGAGGGCAGAGGAAGCCTTCTAACATGCGGTGACGTGG
AGGAGAATCCCGGCCCTAGGCTCGAGACGCGTATGGGATCGGCCATTGAACAAGATGGATTGCACGCAGG
TTCTCCGGCCGCTTGGGTGGAGAGGCTATTCGGCTATGACTGGGCACAACAGACAATCGGCTGCTCTGAT
GCCGCCGTGTTCCGGCTGTCAGCGCAGGGGCGCCCGGTTCTTTTTGTCAAGACCGACCTGTCCGGTGCCC
TGAATGAACTGCAGGACGAGGCAGCGCGGCTATCGTGGCTGGCCACGACGGGCGTTCCTTGCGCAGCTGT
GCTCGACGTTGTCACTGAAGCGGGAAGGGACTGGCTGCTATTGGGCGAAGTGCCGGGGCAGGATCTCCTG
TCATCTCACCTTGCTCCTGCCGAGAAAGTATCCATCATGGCTGATGCAATGCGGCGGCTGCATACGCTTG
ATCCGGCTACCTGCCCATTCGACCACCAAGCGAAACATCGCATCGAGCGAGCACGTACTCGGATGGAAGC
CGGTCTTGTCGATCAGGATGATCTGGACGAAGAGCATCAGGGGCTCGCGCCAGCCGAACTGTTCGCCAGG
CTCAAGGCGCGCATGCCCGACGGCGAGGATCTCGTCGTGACCCATGGCGATGCCTGCTTGCCGAATATCA
TGGTGGAAAATGGCCGCTTTTCTGGATTCATCGACTGTGGCCGGCTGGGTGTGGCGGACCGCTATCAGGA
CATAGCGTTGGCTACCCGTGATATTGCTGAAGAGCTTGGCGGCGAATGGGCTGACCGCTTCCTCGTGCTT
TACGGTATCGCCGCTCCCGATTCGCAGCGCATCGCCTTCTATCGCCTTCTTGACGAGTTCTTCTGATTAA
TTAAGAATTCGACCCAGCTTTCTTGTACAAAGTGGTTGATATCCAGCACAGTGGCGGCCGCTCGAGTCTA
GAGGGCCCGCGGTTCGAAGGTAAGCCTATCCCTAACCCTCTCCTCGGTCTCGATTCTACGCGTACCGGTT
AGCAATTGTTTTTTCGATGAGTTTGGACAAACCACAACTAGAATGCAGTGAAAAAAATGCTTTATTTGTG
AAATTTGTGATGCTATTGCTTTATTTGTAACCATTATAAGCTGCAATAAACAAGTTAACAACAACAATTG
CATTCATTTTATGTTTCAGGTTCAGGGGGAGGTGTGGGAGGTTTTTTAAAGCAAGTAAAACCTCTACAAA
TGTGGTACTTAAGAGGGGGAGACCAAAGGGCGAGACGTTAAGGCCTCACGTGACATGTGAGCAAAAGGCC
AGCAAAAGGCCAGGAACCGTAAAAAGGCCGCGTTGCTGGCGTTTTTCCATAGGCTCCGCCCCCCTGACGA
GCATCACAAAAATCGACGCTCAAGTCAGAGGTGGCGAAACCCGACAGGACTATAAAGATACCAGGCGTTT
CCCCCTGGAAGCTCCCTCGTGCGCTCTCCTGTTCCGACCCTGCCGCTTACCGGATACCTGTCCGCCTTTC
TCCCTTCGGGAAGCGTGGCGCTTTCTCATAGCTCACGCTGTAGGTATCTCAGTTCGGTGTAGGTCGTTCG
CTCCAAGCTGGGCTGTGTGCACGAACCCCCCGTTCAGCCCGACCGCTGCGCCTTATCCGGTAACTATCGT
CTTGAGTCCAACCCGGTAAGACACGACTTATCGCCACTGGCAGCAGCCACTGGTAACAGGATTAGCAGAG
CGAGGTATGTAGGCGGTGCTACAGAGTTCTTGAAGTGGTGGCCTAACTACGGCTACACTAGAAGGACAGT
ATTTGGTATCTGCGCTCTGCTGAAGCCAGTTACCTTCGGAAAAAGAGTTGGTAGCTCTTGATCCGGCAAA
CAAACCACGCTGGTAGCGGTGGTTTTTTTGTTTGCAAGCAGCAGATTACGCGCAGAAAAAAAGGATCTCA
AGAAGATCCTTTGATCTTTTCTACGGGGTCTGACGCTCAGTGGAACGAAAACTCACGTTAAGGGATTTTG
GTCATGCCGTCTCAGAAGAACTCGTCAAGAAGGCGATAGAAGGCGATGCGCTGCGAATCGGGAGCGGCGA
TACCGTAAAGCACGAGGAAGCGGTCAGCCCATTCGCCGCCAAGCTCTTCAGCAATATCACGGGTAGCCAA
CGCTATGTCCTGATAGCGGTCCGCCACACCCAGCCGGCCACAGTCGATGAATCCAGAAAAGCGGCCATTT
TCCACCATGATATTCGGCAAGCAGGCATCGCCATGGGTCACGACGAGATCCTCGCCGTCGGGCATGCTCG
CCTTGAGCCTGGCGAACAGTTCGGCTGGCGCGAGCCCCTGATGCTCTTCGTCCAGATCATCCTGATCGAC
AAGACCGGCTTCCATCCGAGTACGTGCTCGCTCGATGCGATGTTTCGCTTGGTGGTCGAATGGGCAGGTA
GCCGGATCAAGCGTATGCAGCCGCCGCATTGCATCAGCCATGATGGATACTTTCTCGGCAGGAGCAAGGT
GAGATGACAGGAGATCCTGCCCCGGCACTTCGCCCAATAGCAGCCAGTCCCTTCCCGCTTCAGTGACAAC
GTCGAGCACAGCTGCGCAAGGAACGCCCGTCGTGGCCAGCCACGATAGCCGCGCTGCCTCGTCTTGCAGT
TCATTCAGGGCACCGGACAGGTCGGTCTTGACAAAAAGAACCGGGCGCCCCTGCGCTGACAGCCGGAACA
CGGCGGCATCAGAGCAGCCGATTGTCTGTTGTGCCCAGTCATAGCCGAATAGCCTCTCCACCCAAGCGGC
CGGAGAACCTGCGTGCAATCCATCTTGTTCAATCATAATATTATTGAAGCATTTATCAGGGTTCGTCTCG
TCCCGGTCTCCTCCCATGCATG
