>Addgene plasmid #48227 | pAC95-pmax-dCas9VP160-2A-neo | addgene partial sequence | sequence record 71056 | dCas9-R2 5'-GGGTTTCCACCAGCTGTCTC
TCAGGCCGCCTCTCTCGGCCTTGGTCAGATTGTCGAACTTTCTCTGGGTAATCAGCTTGGCGTTCAGCAG
CTGCCGCCAGTAGTTCTTCATCTTCTTCACGACCTCTTCGGAGGGCACGTTGTCGCTCTTGCCCCGGTTC
TTGTCGCTTCTGGTCAGCACCTTGTTGTCGATGGAGTCGTCCTTCAGAAAGCTCTGAGGCACGATGGCGT
CCACATCGTAGTCGGACAGCCGGTTGATGTCCAGTTCCTGGTCCACGTACATATCCCGCCCATTCTGCAG
GTAGTACAGGTACAGCTTCTCGTTCTGCAGCTGGGTGTTTTCCACGGGGTGTTCTTTCAGGATCTGGCTG
CCCAGCTCTTTGATGCCCTCTTCGATCCGCTTCATTCTCTCGCGGCTGTTCTTCTGTCCCTTCTGGGTGG
TCTGGTTCTCTCTGGCCATTTCGATCACGATGTTCTCGGGCTTGTGCCGGCCCATCACTTTCACGAGCTC
GTCCACCACCTTCACTGTCTGCAGGATGCCCTTCTTAATGGCGGGGCTGCCGGCCAGATTGGCAATGTGC
TCGTGCAGGCTATCGCCCTGGCCGGACACCTGGGCTTTCTGGATGTCCTCTTTAAAGGTCAGGCTGTCGT
CGTGGATCAGCTGCATGAAGTTTCTGTTGGCGAAGCCGTCGGACTTCAGGAAATCCAGGATTGTCTTGCC
GGACTGCTTGTCCCGGATGCCGTTGATCAGCTTCCGGCTCAGCCTGCCCCAGCCGGTGTATCTCCGCCGC
TTCAGCTGCTTCATCACTTTGTCGTCGAACAGGTGGGCAT
