>Addgene plasmid #48227 | pAC95-pmax-dCas9VP160-2A-neo | addgene partial sequence | sequence record 71057 | chim-int-F 5'-TCTTACTGACATCCACTTTGCC-3'
AGTTTGTACAAAAAAGCAGGCTCCGAATTCACCGGTGCCACCATGTACCCATACGATGTTCCAGATTACG
CTTCGCCGAAGAAAAAGCGCAAGGTCGAAGCGTCCGACAAGAAGTACAGCATCGGCCTGGCCATCGGCAC
CAACTCTGTGGGCTGGGCCGTGATCACCGACGAGTACAAGGTGCCCAGCAAGAAATTCAAGGTGCTGGGC
AACACCGACCGGCACAGCATCAAGAAGAACCTGATCGGAGCCCTGCTGTTCGACAGCGGCGAAACAGCCG
AGGCCACCCGGCTGAAGAGAACCGCCAGAAGAAGATACACCAGACGGAAGAACCGGATCTGCTATCTGCA
AGAGATCTTCAGCAACGAGATGGCCAAGGTGGACGACAGCTTCTTCCACAGACTGGAAGAGTCCTTCCTG
GTGGAAGAGGATAAGAAGCACGAGCGGCACCCCATCTTCGGCAACATCGTGGACGAGGTGGCCTACCACG
AGAAGTACCCCACCATCTACCACCTGAGAAAGAAACTGGTGGACAGCACCGACAAGGCCGACCTGCGGCT
GATCTATCTGGCCCTGGCCCACATGATCAAGTTCCGGGGCCACTTCCTGATCGAGGGCGACCTGAACCCC
GACAACAGCGACGTGGACAAGCTGTTCATCCAGCTGGTGCAGACCTACAACCAGCTGTTCGAGGAAAACC
CCATCAACGCCAGCGGCGTGGACGCCAAGGCCATCCTGTCTGCCAGACTGAGCAAGAGCAGACGGCTGGA
AAATCTGATCGCCCAGCTGCCCGGCGAGAAGAAGAATGGCCTGTTCGGCAACCTGATTGCCCTGAGCCTG
GGCCTGACCCCCAACTTCAAGAGCAACTTCGACCTGGCCGAGGATGCCAAACTGCAGCTG
