>Addgene plasmid #48227 | pAC95-pmax-dCas9VP160-2A-neo | addgene partial sequence | sequence record 71857 | EBV-Rev 5'-GTGGTTTGTCCAAACTCATC-3'
GCGTAGAATCGAGACCGAGGAGAGGGTTAGGGATAGGCTTACCTTCGAACCGCGGGCCCTCTAGACTCGA
GCGGCCGCCACTGTGCTGGATATCAACCACTTTGTACAAGAAAGCTGGGTCGAATTCTTAATTAATCAGA
AGAACTCGTCAAGAAGGCGATAGAAGGCGATGCGCTGCGAATCGGGAGCGGCGATACCGTAAAGCACGAG
GAAGCGGTCAGCCCATTCGCCGCCAAGCTCTTCAGCAATATCACGGGTAGCCAACGCTATGTCCTGATAG
CGGTCCGCCACACCCAGCCGGCCACAGTCGATGAATCCAGAAAAGCGGCCATTTTCCACCATGATATTCG
GCAAGCAGGCATCGCCATGGGTCACGACGAGATCCTCGCCGTCGGGCATGCGCGCCTTGAGCCTGGCGAA
CAGTTCGGCTGGCGCGAGCCCCTGATGCTCTTCGTCCAGATCATCCTGATCGACAAGACCGGCTTCCATC
CGAGTACGTGCTCGCTCGATGCGATGTTTCGCTTGGTGGTCGAATGGGCAGGTAGCCGGATCAAGCGTAT
GCAGCCGCCGCATTGCATCAGCCATGATGGATACTTTCTCGGCAGGAGCAAGGTGAGATGACAGGAGATC
CTGCCCCGGCACTTCGCCCAATAGCAGCCAGTCCCTTCCCGCTTCAGTGACAACGTCGAGCACAGCTGCG
CAAGGAACGCCCGTCGTGGCCAGCCACGATAGCCGCGCTGCCTCGTCCTGCAGTTCATTCAGGGCACCGG
ACAGGTCGGTCTTGACAAAAAGAACCGGGCGCCCCTGCGCTGACAGCCGGAACACGGCGGCATCAGAGCA
GCCGATTGTCTGTTGTGCCC
